Addgene plasmid #70772: pLV-tetO-Elf5
Purpose: Lentiviral plasmid for tetracycline/doxycycline dependent expression of murine Elf5
Depositing lab: Hubert Schorle. Depositing organization: Universitaetsklinikum Bonn. Publication: Direct Induction of Trophoblast Stem Cells from Murine Fibroblasts. Kubaczka C, Senner CE, Cierlitza M, Arauzo-Bravo MJ, Kuckenberg P, Peitz M, Hemberger M, Schorle H. Cell Stem Cell. 2015 Sep 22. pii: S1934-5909(15)00360-4. doi: 10.1016/j.stem.2015.08.005. PubMed 26412560.
Backbone
  Vector backbone: pLV-tetO
  Backbone manufacturer: Hochedlinger Lab (Stadtfeld et al Cell Stem Cell. 2008 Mar 6. 2(3):230-40.)
  Backbone size w/o insert (bp): 8370
  Total vector size (bp): 9228
  Vector type: Mammalian Expression, Lentiviral
Growth in bacteria
  Bacterial resistance: Ampicillin, 100 μg/mL
  Growth temperature: 37°C
  Growth strain: NEB Stable
  Copy number: High Copy
Gene/Insert
  Gene/Insert name: Elf5 (alt name: E74-like factor 5)
  Species: M. musculus (mouse)
  Insert size (bp): 858
  Entrez Gene: Elf5 (a.k.a. ESE-2, ESE-5, ESE-5.)
  Promoter: tetO
  Cloning method: Restriction Enzyme; 5′ cloning site EcoRI (destroyed during cloning); 3′ cloning site EcoRI (destroyed during cloning)
  Sequencing primers: 5′ CMV-Promoter F: ACGCCATCCACGCTGTTTTGACCT; 3′ WPRE-R: CATAGCGTAAAAGGAGCAACA
Terms and licenses: Academic/Nonprofit Terms; Industry Terms: Not Available to Industry
Depositor comments: The cDNA sequence of murine Elf5 was amplified from trophoblast stem cell cDNA and subcloned into the pCR2.1 vector. From there it was excised via BamHI and EcoRV and inserted into the pLV-tetO vector via the EcoRI site after Klenow treatment of both vector backbone and insert. The pLV-tetO vector backbone was obtained through EcoRI mediated excision of Oct4 cDNA from pLV-tetO-Oct4 (Stadtfeld et al., 2008, addgene Plasmid #19766), kindly provided by K. Hochedlinger (Harvard University).
How to cite: pLV-tetO-Elf5 was a gift from Hubert Schorle (Addgene plasmid # 70772 ; http://n2t.net/addgene:70772 ; RRID:Addgene_70772)
