[The description below was written by a language model from this plasmid's Addgene catalogue record and pLannotate feature annotations shown in this document.]
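Description:
pLV-tetO-Elf5 is an HIV-1-based lentiviral transfer plasmid for tetracycline/doxycycline-dependent expression of mouse Elf5 (E74-like factor 5, an ETS-family transcription factor) in mammalian cells. It was built on the pLV-tetO backbone, obtained by excising the Oct4 cDNA from pLV-tetO-Oct4. The Elf5 cDNA, amplified from trophoblast stem cell cDNA, was inserted by blunt-end ligation into the EcoRI site, which destroyed the site at both junctions. In bacteria the roughly 9.2 kb plasmid replicates from a high-copy ColE1/pUC-type origin and is selected with ampicillin (AmpR); an f1 origin is also present.

The viral genome is transcribed from a CMV enhancer/promoter fused to a truncated 5' LTR. It carries the Ψ packaging signal with a gag fragment, the RRE for Rev-dependent nuclear export, and the cPPT/CTS. The internal expression cassette consists of a tetracycline response element with seven tetO copies and a minimal CMV promoter, followed by the Elf5 coding sequence and a WPRE that enhances transcript expression. It ends in the 3' LTR, with a bGH polyadenylation signal downstream. Induction from this promoter needs a tetracycline-controlled transactivator, which is not annotated on this plasmid and would have to be supplied separately. Outside the LTRs, the backbone carries an SV40/EM7-driven BleoR (Zeocin resistance) cassette, which would not be packaged into virus. No epitope tag or reporter is annotated.

The associated publication concerns direct induction of trophoblast stem cells from mouse fibroblasts, which points to use of this construct for inducible delivery of Elf5 as a reprogramming factor.
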