Features (pLannotate 1.2.2; 32 found; start..end, strand, type, name):
     31..83      -  misc_feature   bom (fragment): basis of mobility region from pBR322
    238..617     +  enhancer       CMV enhancer: human cytomegalovirus immediate early enhancer
    618..817     +  promoter       CMV promoter: human cytomegalovirus (CMV) immediate early promoter
    835..1015    +  LTR            5' LTR (truncated): truncated 5' long terminal repeat (LTR) from HIV-1
   1062..1187    +  misc_feature   HIV-1 Ψ: packaging signal of human immunodeficiency virus type 1
   1171..1534    +  CDS            HIV-1 gag (fragment): gag protein from human immunodeficiency virus 1; gag
   1680..1913    +  misc_feature   RRE: The Rev response element (RRE) of HIV-1 allows for Rev-dependent mRNA export from the nucleus to the cytoplasm.
   2290..2390    +  CDS            Rev (fragment): human immunodeficiency virus 1 (HIV-1) Rev protein; rev; enhances nuclear export of unspliced and incompletely spliced viral mRNAs
   2440..2557    +  misc_feature   cPPT/CTS: central polypurine tract and central termination sequence of HIV-1
   2624..2891    +  protein_bind   tetracycline response element: contains seven copies of the tetracycline operator tetO tetracycline repressor TetR
   2902..2919    +  misc_feature   MCS (fragment): pUC18/19 multiple cloning site
   2924..2961    +  promoter       minimal CMV promoter: human cytomegalovirus (CMV) immediate early promoter
   3088..3846    +  CDS            Elf5: ELF5_MOUSE - Experimental evidence at transcript level: Swiss-Prot protein existence level 2. Transcriptionally activator that may play a role in regulating the later stages of keratinocytes terminal differentiation (By similarity). Binds to DNA sequences containing the consensus nucleotide core sequence GGA[AT]. Transcriptionally activates the TK promoter. From Mus musculus (Mouse).
   3898..3921    +  misc_feature   MCS (fragment): pBluescript multiple cloning site
   3921..4509    +  misc_feature   WPRE: woodchuck hepatitis virus posttranscriptional regulatory element
   4446..5027    +  CDS            nef (fragment): NEF_HV1H2 - Experimental evidence at protein level: Swiss-Prot protein existence level 1. Extracellular Nef protein targets CD4(+) T-lymphocytes for apoptosis by interacting with CXCR4 surface receptors. From Human immunodeficiency virus type 1 group M subtype B (isolate HXB2) (HIV-1).
   5034..5214    +  LTR            5' LTR (truncated): truncated 5' long terminal repeat (LTR) from HIV-1
   5246..5470    +  polyA_signal   bGH poly(A) signal: bovine growth hormone polyadenylation signal
   5474..5495    +  promoter       SV40 promoter (fragment): SV40 enhancer and early promoter
   5516..5944    +  rep_origin     f1 ori (sequence partly withheld): f1 bacteriophage origin of replication; arrow indicates direction of (+) strand synthesis
   5958..6287    +  promoter       SV40 promoter: SV40 enhancer and early promoter
   6335..6382    +  promoter       EM7 promoter: synthetic bacterial promoter&nbsp
   6401..6775    +  CDS            BleoR: antibiotic-binding protein; Sh ble from Streptoalloteichus hindustanus; confers resistance to bleomycin, phleomycin, and Zeocin™
   6785..6910    +  CDS            ble (fragment): BLE_KLEPN - Experimental evidence at protein level: Swiss-Prot protein existence level 1. Binding protein with a strong affinity to the bleomycin family of antibiotics. Binds to CL990; an antimitotic-antibiotic compound. From Klebsiella pneumoniae.
   6905..7026    +  polyA_signal   SV40 poly(A) signal: SV40 polyadenylation signal
   7099..7115    -  protein_bind   lac operator: The lac repressor binds to the lac operator to inhibit transcription in E. coli. This inhibition can be relieved by adding lactose or isopropyl-β-D-thiogalactopyranoside (IPTG). lac repressor encoded by lacI
   7123..7153    -  promoter       lac promoter: promoter for the E. coli lac operon
   7168..7189    -  protein_bind   CAP binding site: CAP binding activates transcription in the presence of cAMP. E. coli catabolite activator protein
   7202..7294    -  CDS            lacI (fragment): lac repressor; lacI; The lac repressor binds to the lac operator to inhibit transcription in E. coli. This inhibition can be relieved by adding lactose or isopropyl-β-D-thiogalactopyranoside (IPTG).
   7477..8065    -  rep_origin     ori: high-copy-number ColE1/pMB1/pBR322/pUC origin of replication
   8236..9096    -  CDS            AmpR: β-lactamase; bla; confers resistance to ampicillin, carbenicillin, and related antibiotics
   9097..9201    -  promoter       AmpR promoter: bla
>Addgene plasmid #70772 | pLV-tetO-Elf5 | depositor full sequence | sequence record 129926 | pLV-tetO-Elf5 sequence 9229 bps
GTCGACGGATCGGGAGATCTCCCGATCCCCTATGGTGCACTCTCAGTACAATCTGCTCTGATGCCGCATA
GTTAAGCCAGTATCTGCTCCCTGCTTGTGTGTTGGAGGTCGCTGAGTAGTGCGCGAGCAAAATTTAAGCT
ACAACAAGGCAAGGCTTGACCGACAATTGCATGAAGAATCTGCTTAGGGTTAGGCGTTTTGCGCTGCTTC
GCGATGTACGGGCCAGATATACGCGTTGACATTGATTATTGACTAGTTATTAATAGTAATCAATTACGGG
GTCATTAGTTCATAGCCCATATATGGAGTTCCGCGTTACATAACTTACGGTAAATGGCCCGCCTGGCTGA
CCGCCCAACGACCCCCGCCCATTGACGTCAATAATGACGTATGTTCCCATAGTAACGCCAATAGGGACTT
TCCATTGACGTCAATGGGTGGAGTATTTACGGTAAACTGCCCACTTGGCAGTACATCAAGTGTATCATAT
GCCAAGTACGCCCCCTATTGACGTCAATGACGGTAAATGGCCCGCCTGGCATTATGCCCAGTACATGACC
TTATGGGACTTTCCTACTTGGCAGTACATCTACGTATTAGTCATCGCTATTACCATGGTGATGCGGTTTT
GGCAGTACATCAATGGGCGTGGATAGCGGTTTGACTCACGGGGATTTCCAAGTCTCCACCCCATTGACGT
CAATGGGAGTTTGTTTTGGCACCAAAATCAACGGGACTTTCCAAAATGTCGTAACAACTCCGCCCCATTG
ACGCAAATGGGCGGTAGGCGTGTACGGTGGGAGGTCTATATAAGCAGCGCGTTTTGCCTGTACTGGGTCT
CTCTGGTTAGACCAGATCTGAGCCTGGGAGCTCTCTGGCTAACTAGGGAACCCACTGCTTAAGCCTCAAT
AAAGCTTGCCTTGAGTGCTTCAAGTAGTGTGTGCCCGTCTGTTGTGTGACTCTGGTAACTAGAGATCCCT
CAGACCCTTTTAGTCAGTGTGGAAAATCTCTAGCAGTGGCGCCCGAACAGGGACTTGAAAGCGAAAGGGA
AACCAGAGGAGCTCTCTCGACGCAGGACTCGGCTTGCTGAAGCGCGCACGGCAAGAGGCGAGGGGCGGCG
ACTGGTGAGTACGCCAAAAATTTTGACTAGCGGAGGCTAGAAGGAGAGAGATGGGTGCGAGAGCGTCAGT
ATTAAGCGGGGGAGAATTAGATCGCGATGGGAAAAAATTCGGTTAAGGCCAGGGGGAAAGAAAAAATATA
AATTAAAACATATAGTATGGGCAAGCAGGGAGCTAGAACGATTCGCAGTTAATCCTGGCCTGTTAGAAAC
ATCAGAAGGCTGTAGACAAATACTGGGACAGCTACAACCATCCCTTCAGACAGGATCAGAAGAACTTAGA
TCATTATATAATACAGTAGCAACCCTCTATTGTGTGCATCAAAGGATAGAGATAAAAGACACCAAGGAAG
CTTTAGACAAGATAGAGGAAGAGCAAAACAAAAGTAAGACCACCGCACAGCAAGCGGCCGCTGATCTTCA
GACCTGGAGGAGGAGATATGAGGGACAATTGGAGAAGTGAATTATATAAATATAAAGTAGTAAAAATTGA
ACCATTAGGAGTAGCACCCACCAAGGCAAAGAGAAGAGTGGTGCAGAGAGAAAAAAGAGCAGTGGGAATA
GGAGCTTTGTTCCTTGGGTTCTTGGGAGCAGCAGGAAGCACTATGGGCGCAGCGTCAATGACGCTGACGG
TACAGGCCAGACAATTATTGTCTGGTATAGTGCAGCAGCAGAACAATTTGCTGAGGGCTATTGAGGCGCA
ACAGCATCTGTTGCAACTCACAGTCTGGGGCATCAAGCAGCTCCAGGCAAGAATCCTGGCTGTGGAAAGA
TACCTAAAGGATCAACAGCTCCTGGGGATTTGGGGTTGCTCTGGAAAACTCATTTGCACCACTGCTGTGC
CTTGGAATGCTAGTTGGAGTAATAAATCTCTGGAACAGATTTGGAATCACACGACCTGGATGGAGTGGGA
CAGAGAAATTAACAATTACACAAGCTTAATACACTCCTTAATTGAAGAATCGCAAAACCAGCAAGAAAAG
AATGAACAAGAATTATTGGAATTAGATAAATGGGCAAGTTTGTGGAATTGGTTTAACATAACAAATTGGC
TGTGGTATATAAAATTATTCATAATGATAGTAGGAGGCTTGGTAGGTTTAAGAATAGTTTTTGCTGTACT
TTCTATAGTGAATAGAGTTAGGCAGGGATATTCACCATTATCGTTTCAGACCCACCTCCCAACCCCGAGG
GGACCCGACAGGCCCGAAGGAATAGAAGAAGAAGGTGGAGAGAGAGACAGAGACAGATCCATTCGATTAG
TGAACGGATCGGCACTGCGTGCGCCAATTCTGCAGACAAATGGCAGTATTCATCCACAATTTTAAAAGAA
AAGGGGGGATTGGGGGGTACAGTGCAGGGGAAAGAATAGTAGACATAATAGCAACAGACATACAAACTAA
AGAATTACAAAAACAAATTACAAAAATTCAAAATTTTCGGGTTTATTACAGGGACAGCAGAGATCCAGTT
TGGTTATCGAGTTTACCACTCCGGAGGTTAGTGCTATCAGTGATAGAGAAAAGTGAAAGTCGAGTTTACC
ACTCCCTATCAGTGATAGAGAAAAGTGAAAGTCGAGTTTACCACTCCCTATCAGTGATAGAGAAAAGTGA
AAGTCGAGTTTACCACTCCCTATCAGTGATAGAGAAAAGTGAAAGTCGAGTTTACCACTCCCTATCAGTG
ATAGAGAAAAGTGAAAGTCGAGTTTACCACTCCCTATCAGTGATAGAGAAAAGTGAAAGTCGAGTTTACC
ACTCCCTATCAGTGATAGAGAAAAGTGAAAGTCGAGCTCGGTACCCGGGTCGAGTAGGCGTGTACGGTGG
GAGGCCTATATAAGCAGAGCTCGTTTAGTGAACCGTCAGATCGCCTGGAGACGCCATCCACGCTGTTTTG
ACCTCCATAGAAGACACCGGGACCGATCCAGCCTCCGCGGCCCCGAATTATCTGCAGAATTCGGCTTCTT
CACGGTGATGTTGGACTCCGTAACCCATAGCACCTTCCTGCCCAACGCATCCTTCTGTGACCCCCTGATG
CCTTGGACCGATCTGTTCAGCAATGAAGACTACTACCCCGCCTTTGAGCATCAGACAGCCTGTGATTCCT
ACTGGACATCAGTGCACCCTGAATACTGGACCAAGCGCCATGTCTGGGAATGGCTCCAATTCTGCTGTGA
CCAGTACAAGCTTGATGCCAACTGCATCTCCTTCTGTCACTTCAACATCAGCGGCCTGCAGCTCTGCAGC
ATGACGCAGGAGGAGTTCATTGAGGCAGCCGGCATCTGTGGGGAGTACCTGTACTTCATTCTCCAGAACA
TTCGCTCGCAAGGTTACTCCTTTTTCAATGATGCTGAAGAAACCAAGACTGGCATCAAAGACTATGCTGA
TTCCAGTTGCTTGAAAACAAGTGGCATCAAGAGTCAAGACTGTCACAGCCGAACAAGCCTCCAAAGTTCT
CACCTGTGGGAATTTGTCAGAGACTTGCTGCTGTCCCCTGAAGAGAACTGTGGCATCCTGGAATGGGAAG
ACAGGGAGCAGGGCATTTTCCGAGTGGTTAAGTCAGAAGCCCTGGCAAAGATGTGGGGACAAAGGAAGAA
GAATGACAGGATGACGTACGAGAAGCTGAGCCGAGCCCTGAGATACTACTATAAAACGGGAATTCTGGAG
CGGGTTGACCGGAGGTTAGTGTACAAATTTGGAAAGAACGCGCACGGGTGGCAGGAAGAGAAACTCTGAT
GGACACAAGCCGAATTCCAGCACACTGGCGGCCGTTACTAGTGGATCAATTCGATATCAAGCTTATCGAT
AATCAACCTCTGGATTACAAAATTTGTGAAAGATTGACTGGTATTCTTAACTATGTTGCTCCTTTTACGC
TATGTGGATACGCTGCTTTAATGCCTTTGTATCATGCTATTGCTTCCCGTATGGCTTTCATTTTCTCCTC
CTTGTATAAATCCTGGTTGCTGTCTCTTTATGAGGAGTTGTGGCCCGTTGTCAGGCAACGTGGCGTGGTG
TGCACTGTGTTTGCTGACGCAACCCCCACTGGTTGGGGCATTGCCACCACCTGTCAGCTCCTTTCCGGGA
CTTTCGCTTTCCCCCTCCCTATTGCCACGGCGGAACTCATCGCCGCCTGCCTTGCCCGCTGCTGGACAGG
GGCTCGGCTGTTGGGCACTGACAATTCCGTGGTGTTGTCGGGGAAATCATCGTCCTTTCCTTGGCTGCTC
GCCTGTGTTGCCACCTGGATTCTGCGCGGGACGTCCTTCTGCTACGTCCCTTCGGCCCTCAATCCAGCGG
ACCTTCCTTCCCGCGGCCTGCTGCCGGCTCTGCGGCCTCTTCCGCGTCTTCGCCTTCGCCCTCAGACGAG
TCGGATCTCCCTTTGGGCCGCCTCCCCGCATCGATACCGTCGACCTCGAGACCTAGAAAAACATGGAGCA
ATCACAAGTAGCAATACAGCAGCTACCAATGCTGATTGTGCCTGGCTAGAAGCACAAGAGGAGGAGGAGG
TGGGTTTTCCAGTCACACCTCAGGTACCTTTAAGACCAATGACTTACAAGGCAGCTGTAGATCTTAGCCA
CTTTTTAAAAGAAAAGGGGGGACTGGAAGGGCTAATTCACTCCCAACGAAGACAAGATATCCTTGATCTG
TGGATCTACCACACACAAGGCTACTTCCCTGATTGGCAGAACTACACACCAGGGCCAGGGATCAGATATC
CACTGACCTTTGGATGGTGCTACAAGCTAGTACCAGTTGAGCAAGAGAAGGTAGAAGAAGCCAATGAAGG
AGAGAACACCCGCTTGTTACACCCTGTGAGCCTGCATGGGATGGATGACCCGGAGAGAGAAGTATTAGAG
TGGAGGTTTGACAGCCGCCTAGCATTTCATCACATGGCCCGAGAGCTGCATCCGGACTGTACTGGGTCTC
TCTGGTTAGACCAGATCTGAGCCTGGGAGCTCTCTGGCTAACTAGGGAACCCACTGCTTAAGCCTCAATA
AAGCTTGCCTTGAGTGCTTCAAGTAGTGTGTGCCCGTCTGTTGTGTGACTCTGGTAACTAGAGATCCCTC
AGACCCTTTTAGTCAGTGTGGAAAATCTCTAGCAGGGCCCGTTTAAACCCGCTGATCAGCCTCGACTGTG
CCTTCTAGTTGCCAGCCATCTGTTGTTTGCCCCTCCCCCGTGCCTTCCTTGACCCTGGAAGGTGCCACTC
CCACTGTCCTTTCCTAATAAAATGAGGAAATTGCATCGCATTGTCTGAGTAGGTGTCATTCTATTCTGGG
GGGTGGGGTGGGGCAGGACAGCAAGGGGGAGGATTGGGAAGACAATAGCAGGCATGCTGGGGATGCGGTG
GGCTCTATGGCTTCTGAGGCGGAAAGAACCAGCTGGGGCTCTAGGGGGTATCCCC
[124 nt withheld, positions 5516-5639]
C
[91 nt withheld, positions 5641-5731]
A
[49 nt withheld, positions 5733-5781]
CCTTTGACGTTGGAGTCCACGTTCTTT
[37 nt withheld, positions 5809-5845]
ACCCTATCTCGGTCTATTCTTTTGATTTATAAGGGATTTTGCCGATTTCGGCCTATTGGTTAAAAAATGA
GCTGATTTAACAAAAATTTAACGCGAATTAATTCTGTGGAATGTGTGTCAGTTAGGGTGTGGAAAGTCCC
CAGGCTCCCCAGCAGGCAGAAGTATGCAAAGCATGCATCTCAATTAGTCAGCAACCAGGTGTGGAAAGTC
CCCAGGCTCCCCAGCAGGCAGAAGTATGCAAAGCATGCATCTCAATTAGTCAGCAACCATAGTCCCGCCC
CTAACTCCGCCCATCCCGCCCCTAACTCCGCCCAGTTCCGCCCATTCTCCGCCCCATGGCTGACTAATTT
TTTTTATTTATGCAGAGGCCGAGGCCGCCTCTGCCTCTGAGCTATTCCAGAAGTAGTGAGGAGGCTTTTT
TGGAGGCCTAGGCTTTTGCAAAAAGCTCCCGGGAGCTTGTATATCCATTTTCGGATCTGATCAGCACGTG
TTGACAATTAATCATCGGCATAGTATATCGGCATAGTATAATACGACAAGGTGAGGAACTAAACCATGGC
CAAGTTGACCAGTGCCGTTCCGGTGCTCACCGCGCGCGACGTCGCCGGAGCGGTCGAGTTCTGGACCGAC
CGGCTCGGGTTCTCCCGGGACTTCGTGGAGGACGACTTCGCCGGTGTGGTCCGGGACGACGTGACCCTGT
TCATCAGCGCGGTCCAGGACCAGGTGGTGCCGGACAACACCCTGGCCTGGGTGTGGGTGCGCGGCCTGGA
CGAGCTGTACGCCGAGTGGTCGGAGGTCGTGTCCACGAACTTCCGGGACGCCTCCGGGCCGGCCATGACC
GAGATCGGCGAGCAGCCGTGGGGGCGGGAGTTCGCCCTGCGCGACCCGGCCGGCAACTGCGTGCACTTCG
TGGCCGAGGAGCAGGACTGACACGTGCTACGAGATTTCGATTCCACCGCCGCCTTCTATGAAAGGTTGGG
CTTCGGAATCGTTTTCCGGGACGCCGGCTGGATGATCCTCCAGCGCGGGGATCTCATGCTGGAGTTCTTC
GCCCACCCCAACTTGTTTATTGCAGCTTATAATGGTTACAAATAAAGCAATAGCATCACAAATTTCACAA
ATAAAGCATTTTTTTCACTGCATTCTAGTTGTGGTTTGTCCAAACTCATCAATGTATCTTATCATGTCTG
TATACCGTCGACCTCTAGCTAGAGCTTGGCGTAATCATGGTCATAGCTGTTTCCTGTGTGAAATTGTTAT
CCGCTCACAATTCCACACAACATACGAGCCGGAAGCATAAAGTGTAAAGCCTGGGGTGCCTAATGAGTGA
GCTAACTCACATTAATTGCGTTGCGCTCACTGCCCGCTTTCCAGTCGGGAAACCTGTCGTGCCAGCTGCA
TTAATGAATCGGCCAACGCGCGGGGAGAGGCGGTTTGCGTATTGGGCGCTCTTCCGCTTCCTCGCTCACT
GACTCGCTGCGCTCGGTCGTTCGGCTGCGGCGAGCGGTATCAGCTCACTCAAAGGCGGTAATACGGTTAT
CCACAGAATCAGGGGATAACGCAGGAAAGAACATGTGAGCAAAAGGCCAGCAAAAGGCCAGGAACCGTAA
AAAGGCCGCGTTGCTGGCGTTTTTCCATAGGCTCCGCCCCCCTGACGAGCATCACAAAAATCGACGCTCA
AGTCAGAGGTGGCGAAACCCGACAGGACTATAAAGATACCAGGCGTTTCCCCCTGGAAGCTCCCTCGTGC
GCTCTCCTGTTCCGACCCTGCCGCTTACCGGATACCTGTCCGCCTTTCTCCCTTCGGGAAGCGTGGCGCT
TTCTCATAGCTCACGCTGTAGGTATCTCAGTTCGGTGTAGGTCGTTCGCTCCAAGCTGGGCTGTGTGCAC
GAACCCCCCGTTCAGCCCGACCGCTGCGCCTTATCCGGTAACTATCGTCTTGAGTCCAACCCGGTAAGAC
ACGACTTATCGCCACTGGCAGCAGCCACTGGTAACAGGATTAGCAGAGCGAGGTATGTAGGCGGTGCTAC
AGAGTTCTTGAAGTGGTGGCCTAACTACGGCTACACTAGAAGAACAGTATTTGGTATCTGCGCTCTGCTG
AAGCCAGTTACCTTCGGAAAAAGAGTTGGTAGCTCTTGATCCGGCAAACAAACCACCGCTGGTAGCGGTG
GTTTTTTTGTTTGCAAGCAGCAGATTACGCGCAGAAAAAAAGGATCTCAAGAAGATCCTTTGATCTTTTC
TACGGGGTCTGACGCTCAGTGGAACGAAAACTCACGTTAAGGGATTTTGGTCATGAGATTATCAAAAAGG
ATCTTCACCTAGATCCTTTTAAATTAAAAATGAAGTTTTAAATCAATCTAAAGTATATATGAGTAAACTT
GGTCTGACAGTTACCAATGCTTAATCAGTGAGGCACCTATCTCAGCGATCTGTCTATTTCGTTCATCCAT
AGTTGCCTGACTCCCCGTCGTGTAGATAACTACGATACGGGAGGGCTTACCATCTGGCCCCAGTGCTGCA
ATGATACCGCGAGACCCACGCTCACCGGCTCCAGATTTATCAGCAATAAACCAGCCAGCCGGAAGGGCCG
AGCGCAGAAGTGGTCCTGCAACTTTATCCGCCTCCATCCAGTCTATTAATTGTTGCCGGGAAGCTAGAGT
AAGTAGTTCGCCAGTTAATAGTTTGCGCAACGTTGTTGCCATTGCTACAGGCATCGTGGTGTCACGCTCG
TCGTTTGGTATGGCTTCATTCAGCTCCGGTTCCCAACGATCAAGGCGAGTTACATGATCCCCCATGTTGT
GCAAAAAAGCGGTTAGCTCCTTCGGTCCTCCGATCGTTGTCAGAAGTAAGTTGGCCGCAGTGTTATCACT
CATGGTTATGGCAGCACTGCATAATTCTCTTACTGTCATGCCATCCGTAAGATGCTTTTCTGTGACTGGT
GAGTACTCAACCAAGTCATTCTGAGAATAGTGTATGCGGCGACCGAGTTGCTCTTGCCCGGCGTCAATAC
GGGATAATACCGCGCCACATAGCAGAACTTTAAAAGTGCTCATCATTGGAAAACGTTCTTCGGGGCGAAA
ACTCTCAAGGATCTTACCGCTGTTGAGATCCAGTTCGATGTAACCCACTCGTGCACCCAACTGATCTTCA
GCATCTTTTACTTTCACCAGCGTTTCTGGGTGAGCAAAAACAGGAAGGCAAAATGCCGCAAAAAAGGGAA
TAAGGGCGACACGGAAATGTTGAATACTCATACTCTTCCTTTTTCAATATTATTGAAGCATTTATCAGGG
TTATTGTCTCATGAGCGGATACATATTTGAATGTATTTAGAAAAATAAACAAATAGGGGTTCCGCGCACA
TTTCCCCGAAAAGTGCCACCTGAC
