>Addgene plasmid #70772 | pLV-tetO-Elf5 | addgene partial sequence | sequence record 129923 | LNCX 5'-AGCTCGTTTAGTGAACCGTCAGATC-3'
TCCATAGAAGACACCGGGACCGATCCAGCCTCCGCGGCCCCGAATTATCTGCAGAATTCGGCTTCTTCAC
GGTGATGTTGGACTCCGTAACCCATAGCACCTTCCTGCCCAACGCATCCTTCTGTGACCCCCTGATGCCT
TGGACCGATCTGTTCAGCAATGAAGACTACTACCCCGCCTTTGAGCATCAGACAGCCTGTGATTCCTACT
GGACATCAGTGCACCCTGAATACTGGACCAAGCGCCATGTCTGGGAATGGCTCCAATTCTGCTGTGACCA
GTACAAGCTTGATGCCAACTGCATCTCCTTCTGTCACTTCAACATCAGCGGCCTGCAGCTCTGCAGCATG
ACGCAGGAGGAGTTCATTGAGGCAGCCGGCATCTGTGGGGAGTACCTGTACTTCATTCTCCAGAACATTC
GCTCGCAAGGTTACTCCTTTTTCAATGATGCTGAAGAAACCAAGACTGGCATCAAAGACTATGCTGATTC
CAGTTGCTTGAAAACAAGTGGCATCAAGAGTCAAGACTGTCACAGCCGAACAAGCCTCCAAAGTTCTCAC
CTGTGGGAATTTGTCAGAGACTTGCTGCTGTCCCCTGAAGAGAACTGTGGCATCCTGGAATGGGAAGACA
GGGAGCAGGGCATTTTCCGAGTGGTTAAGTCAGAAGCCCTGGCAAAGATGTGGGGACAAAGGAAGAAGAA
TGACAGGATGACGTACGAGAAGCTGAGCCGAGCCCTGAGATACTACTATAAAACGGGAATTCTGGAGCGG
