>Addgene plasmid #70772 | pLV-tetO-Elf5 | addgene partial sequence | sequence record 129925 | WPRE-R 5'-CATAGCGTAAAAGGAGCAACA-3'
ATTTTGTAATCCAGAGGTTGATTATCGATAAGCTTGATATCGAATTGATCCACTAGTAACGGCCGCCAGT
GTGCTGGAATTCGGCTTGTGTCCATCAGAGTTTCTCTTCCTGCCACCCGTGCGCGTTCTTTCCAAATTTG
TACACTAACCTCCGGTCAACCCGCTCCAGAATTCCCGTTTTATAGTAGTATCTCAGGGCTCGGCTCAGCT
TCTCGTACGTCATCCTGTCATTCTTCTTCCTTTGTCCCCACATCTTTGCCAGGGCTTCTGACTTAACCAC
TCGGAAAATGCCCTGCTCCCTGTCTTCCCATTCCAGGATGCCACAGTTCTCTTCAGGGGACAGCAGCAAG
TCTCTGACAAATTCCCACAGGTGAGAACTTTGGAGGCTTGTTCGGCTGTGACAGTCTTGACTCTTGATGC
CACTTGTTTTCAAGCAACTGGAATCAGCATAGTCTTTGATGCCAGTCTTGGTTTCTTCAGCATCATTGAA
AAAGGAGTAACCTTGCGAGCGAATGTTCTGGAGAATGAAGTACAGGTACTCCCCACAGATGCCGGCTGCC
TCAATGAACTCCTCCTGCGTCATGCTGCAGAGCTGCAGGCCGCTGATGTTGAAGTGACAGAAGGAGATGC
AGTTGGCATCAAGCTTGTACTGGTCACAGCAGAATTGGAGCCATTCCCAGACATGGCGCTTGGTCCAGTA
TTCAGGGTGCACTGATGTCCAGTAGGAATCACAGGCTGTCTGATGCTCAAAGGCGGGGTAGTAGTCTTCA
TTGCTGAACAGATCGGTCCAAGGCATCAGG
